Addgene plasmid #221955: ATP6 alphaDdCBE A2
Purpose: Expresses mitochondrial cytosine base editor arm in mammalian cells
Depositing lab: Stephen Ekker. Depositing organization: Mayo Foundation for Medical Education and Research. Publication: Unconstrained Precision Mitochondrial Genome Editing with alphaDdCBEs. Castillo SR, Simone BW, Clark KJ, Devaux P, Ekker SC. Hum Gene Ther. 2024 Sep 24. doi: 10.1089/hum.2024.073. PubMed 39212664.
Backbone
  Vector backbone: pCMV
  Backbone size w/o insert (bp): 4717
  Vector type: Mammalian Expression, CRISPR
  Selectable markers: Blasticidin
Growth in bacteria
  Bacterial resistance: Ampicillin, 100 μg/mL
  Growth temperature: 30°C
  Growth strain: NEB Stable
  Copy number: High Copy
Gene/Insert
  Gene/Insert name: COX8A MTS-3xFLAG-TALE NT-alphaN-ATP6 TALE A2 repeats-TALE CTD-DddAtox 1397N-UGI-ATP5B 3'UTR
  Species: Synthetic
  Insert size (bp): 3031
  Mutation: TALE: Q231R, W232G, S233A
  Promoter: CMV
  Tag / fusion protein: 3xFLAG (N terminal on backbone)
  Cloning method: Golden Gate
  Sequencing primers: 5′ T7; 3′ ACACCCGCCGCGCTTAATGC
Terms and licenses: Academic/Nonprofit Terms; Industry Terms: Not Available to Industry
Depositor comments: 5' Cloning Site: BsmBI (Not Destroyed), 3' Cloning Site: BsmBI (Not Destroyed). Please visit https://www.biorxiv.org/content/10.1101/2024.05.13.593977v1 for bioRxiv preprint.
How to cite: ATP6 alphaDdCBE A2 was a gift from Stephen Ekker (Addgene plasmid # 221955 ; http://n2t.net/addgene:221955 ; RRID:Addgene_221955)
