[The description below was written by a language model from this plasmid's Addgene catalogue record and pLannotate feature annotations shown in this document.]
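Description:
ATP6 alphaDdCBE A2 is a pCMV-based mammalian expression plasmid (7,748 nt in the sequenced record) that encodes one arm of a TALE-guided, split-DddA mitochondrial cytosine base editor aimed at the ATP6 gene. In bacteria it is maintained through a high-copy ColE1/pUC-type origin with ampicillin resistance (AmpR). An f1 origin is also present. For mammalian cells, an SV40 promoter followed by a bacterial EM7 promoter drives a blasticidin S deaminase gene that ends in an SV40 poly(A) signal. Short bleomycin-resistance fragments annotated just after BSD look like backbone remnants rather than a working marker. The catalogue lists the vector type as CRISPR, but the editor described is TALE-based.

The payload is expressed from the CMV enhancer/promoter, with a T7 promoter just upstream of the coding region. The synthetic open reading frame starts with a COX8A mitochondrial targeting sequence for import into the matrix, followed by a 3xFLAG tag for detection. Next come an AvrBs3-derived TALE N-terminal domain carrying the Q231R, W232G and S233A substitutions (the "alphaN" variant), the ATP6 A2 repeat array and the TALE C-terminal domain. The repeat array was assembled by Golden Gate cloning through BsmBI sites that remain intact, and it corresponds to the unannotated gap between the two AvrBs3 fragments. The TALE is fused to the 1397N half of the DddA toxin deaminase and to a uracil glycosylase inhibitor (UGI), which protects the deaminated base from excision. An ATP5B 3'UTR follows according to the catalogue, though the feature table does not annotate it. A split DddA half is not expected to be active alone, so this plasmid is presumably used with a partner arm carrying the complementary half, which would restore C-to-T editing at the target site in mitochondrial DNA. The record does not name that partner.
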