Features (pLannotate 1.2.2; 26 found; start..end, strand, type, name):
     28..80      -  misc_feature   bom (fragment): basis of mobility region from pBR322
    235..614     +  enhancer       CMV enhancer: human cytomegalovirus immediate early enhancer
    615..818     +  promoter       CMV promoter: human cytomegalovirus (CMV) immediate early promoter
    814..847     +  LTR            5' LTR (truncated) (fragment): truncated 5' long terminal repeat (LTR) from HIV-1
    863..881     +  promoter       T7 promoter: promoter for bacteriophage T7 RNA polymerase
    910..993     +  CDS            COX8A (fragment): COX8A_HUMAN - Also known as COX8, COX8L. Experimental evidence at protein level: Swiss-Prot protein existence level 1. Component of the cytochrome c oxidase, the last enzyme in the mitochondrial electron transport chain which drives oxidative phosphorylation. The respiratory chain contains 3 multisubunit complexes succinate dehydrogenase (complex II, CII), ubiquinol- cytochrome c oxidoreductase (cytochrome b-c1 complex, complex III, CIII) and cytochrome c oxidase (complex IV, CIV), that cooperate to transfer electrons derived from NADH and succinate to molecular oxygen, creating an electrochem
    994..1059    +  CDS            3xFLAG: three tandem FLAG® epitope tags, followed by an enterokinase cleavage site
   1072..1578    +  CDS            avrBs3 (fragment): AVRB3_XANEU - Experimental evidence at protein level: Swiss-Prot protein existence level 1. Avirulence protein. Acts as a transcription factor in C.annuum plants. In susceptible plants lacking the Bs3 resistance gene induces expression of a number of genes, including genes homologous to a family of auxin-induced genes, alpha-expansin genes, pectate lyase, anthocyanidin glucoside rhamnosyl transferase and at least one transcription factor, UPA20. Their expression leads to plant hypertrophy in mesophyll cells, probably mainly mediated by UPA20 (PubMed:17962565). In resistant plants induces the h
   3067..3186    +  CDS            avrBs3 (fragment): AVRB3_XANEU - Experimental evidence at protein level: Swiss-Prot protein existence level 1. Avirulence protein. Acts as a transcription factor in C.annuum plants. In susceptible plants lacking the Bs3 resistance gene induces expression of a number of genes, including genes homologous to a family of auxin-induced genes, alpha-expansin genes, pectate lyase, anthocyanidin glucoside rhamnosyl transferase and at least one transcription factor, UPA20. Their expression leads to plant hypertrophy in mesophyll cells, probably mainly mediated by UPA20 (PubMed:17962565). In resistant plants induces the h
   3187..3522    +  CDS            dddA (fragment): DDDA_BURC1 - Experimental evidence at protein level: Swiss-Prot protein existence level 1. Toxic component of a toxin-immunity protein module, which functions as a cellular contact-dependent growth inhibition (CDI) system. CDI modules allow bacteria to communicate with and inhibit the growth of closely related neighboring bacteria in a contact-dependent fashion. Bacteria that have this module inhibit or kill bacteria without it, giving them a growth advantage. Probably specifically inhibited by cognate immunity protein DddI (Probable). The C-terminal 163 residue fragment has double-stranded DN
   3532..3780    +  CDS            UGI: UNGI_BPPB2 - Experimental evidence at protein level: Swiss-Prot protein existence level 1. This protein binds specifically and reversibly to the host uracil-DNA glycosylase, preventing removal of uracil residues from PBS2 DNA by the host uracil-excision repair system. From Bacillus phage PBS2 (Bacteriophage PBS2).
   3938..3959    +  promoter       SV40 promoter (fragment): SV40 enhancer and early promoter
   3980..4408    +  rep_origin     f1 ori (sequence partly withheld): f1 bacteriophage origin of replication; arrow indicates direction of (+) strand synthesis
   4422..4751    +  promoter       SV40 promoter: SV40 enhancer and early promoter
   4799..4846    +  promoter       EM7 promoter: synthetic bacterial promoter&nbsp
   4865..5263    +  CDS            BSD: blasticidin S deaminase; Aspergillus terreus BSD; confers resistance to blasticidin
   5264..5291    +  CDS            BleoR (fragment): antibiotic-binding protein; Sh ble from Streptoalloteichus hindustanus; confers resistance to bleomycin, phleomycin, and Zeocin™
   5301..5426    +  CDS            ble (fragment): BLE_KLEPN - Experimental evidence at protein level: Swiss-Prot protein existence level 1. Binding protein with a strong affinity to the bleomycin family of antibiotics. Binds to CL990; an antimitotic-antibiotic compound. From Klebsiella pneumoniae.
   5421..5542    +  polyA_signal   SV40 poly(A) signal: SV40 polyadenylation signal
   5615..5631    -  protein_bind   lac operator: The lac repressor binds to the lac operator to inhibit transcription in E. coli. This inhibition can be relieved by adding lactose or isopropyl-β-D-thiogalactopyranoside (IPTG). lac repressor encoded by lacI
   5639..5669    -  promoter       lac promoter: promoter for the E. coli lac operon
   5684..5705    -  protein_bind   CAP binding site: CAP binding activates transcription in the presence of cAMP. E. coli catabolite activator protein
   5718..5810    -  CDS            lacI (fragment): lac repressor; lacI; The lac repressor binds to the lac operator to inhibit transcription in E. coli. This inhibition can be relieved by adding lactose or isopropyl-β-D-thiogalactopyranoside (IPTG).
   5993..6581    -  rep_origin     ori: high-copy-number ColE1/pMB1/pBR322/pUC origin of replication
   6752..7612    -  CDS            AmpR: β-lactamase; bla; confers resistance to ampicillin, carbenicillin, and related antibiotics
   7613..7717    -  promoter       AmpR promoter: bla
>Addgene plasmid #221955 | ATP6 alphaDdCBE A2 | addgene full sequence | sequence record 438636 | Addgene NGS Result
GACGGATCGGGAGATCTCCCGATCCCCTATGGTGCACTCTCAGTACAATCTGCTCTGATGCCGCATAGTT
AAGCCAGTATCTGCTCCCTGCTTGTGTGTTGGAGGTCGCTGAGTAGTGCGCGAGCAAAATTTAAGCTACA
ACAAGGCAAGGCTTGACCGACAATTGCATGAAGAATCTGCTTAGGGTTAGGCGTTTTGCGCTGCTTCGCG
ATGTACGGGCCAGATATACGCGTTGACATTGATTATTGACTAGTTATTAATAGTAATCAATTACGGGGTC
ATTAGTTCATAGCCCATATATGGAGTTCCGCGTTACATAACTTACGGTAAATGGCCCGCCTGGCTGACCG
CCCAACGACCCCCGCCCATTGACGTCAATAATGACGTATGTTCCCATAGTAACGCCAATAGGGACTTTCC
ATTGACGTCAATGGGTGGAGTATTTACGGTAAACTGCCCACTTGGCAGTACATCAAGTGTATCATATGCC
AAGTACGCCCCCTATTGACGTCAATGACGGTAAATGGCCCGCCTGGCATTATGCCCAGTACATGACCTTA
TGGGACTTTCCTACTTGGCAGTACATCTACGTATTAGTCATCGCTATTACCATGGTGATGCGGTTTTGGC
AGTACATCAATGGGCGTGGATAGCGGTTTGACTCACGGGGATTTCCAAGTCTCCACCCCATTGACGTCAA
TGGGAGTTTGTTTTGGCACCAAAATCAACGGGACTTTCCAAAATGTCGTAACAACTCCGCCCCATTGACG
CAAATGGGCGGTAGGCGTGTACGGTGGGAGGTCTATATAAGCAGAGCTCTCTGGCTAACTAGAGAACCCA
CTGCTTACTGGCTTATCGAAATTAATACGACTCACTATAGGGAGACCCAAGCTGGCTAGCACCATGGCCT
CCGTTCTGACCCCGCTGCTGCTGCGTGGCCTGACCGGCTCCGCTCGTCGTCTGCCAGTTCCGCGTGCGAA
AATCCATTCCCTGGACTACAAAGACCATGACGGTGATTATAAAGATCATGACATCGATTACAAGGATGAC
GATGACAAGATGGACATCGCGGATCTGCGTACCCTGGGTTACAGCCAGCAGCAGCAGGAGAAGATCAAGC
CAAAGGTGCGCAGCACCGTGGCCCAGCACCATGAAGCTCTGGTGGGTCACGGCTTCACCCACGCGCACAT
CGTGGCTCTGAGCCAGCACCCAGCCGCGCTGGGTACCGTGGCCGTGAAATATCAGGACATGATTGCTGCC
CTGCCAGAGGCTACCCATGAAGCGATTGTGGGTGTGGGCAAGAGAGGAGCCGGTGCTCGTGCGCTGGAGG
CCCTGCTGACCGTGGCCGGTGAACTGCGTGGCCCGCCGCTGCAGCTGGATACCGGCCAGCTGCTGAAAAT
CGCGAAACGTGGCGGTGTGACCGCTGTGGAAGCTGTGCATGCCTGGCGTAATGCTCTGACCGGTGCCCCC
CTGAACCTGACCCCGGACCAAGTGGTGGCTATCGCCAGCAACGGTGGCGGCAAGCAAGCGCTCGAAACGG
TGCAGCGGCTGTTGCCGGTGCTGTGCCAGGACCATGGCCTGACTCCGGACCAAGTGGTGGCTATCGCCAG
CCACGATGGCGGCAAGCAAGCGCTCGAAACGGTGCAGCGGCTGTTGCCGGTGCTGTGCCAGGACCATGGC
CTGACCCCGGACCAAGTGGTGGCTATCGCCAGCAACATTGGCGGCAAGCAAGCGCTCGAAACGGTGCAGC
GGCTGTTGCCGGTGCTGTGCCAGGACCATGGCCTGACCCCGGACCAAGTGGTGGCTATCGCCAGCAACAT
TGGCGGCAAGCAAGCGCTCGAAACGGTGCAGCGGCTGTTGCCGGTGCTGTGCCAGGACCATGGCCTGACC
CCGGACCAAGTGGTGGCTATCGCCAGCAACGGTGGCGGCAAGCAAGCGCTCGAAACGGTGCAGCGGCTGT
TGCCGGTGCTGTGCCAGGACCATGGCCTGACCCCGGACCAAGTGGTGGCTATCGCCAGCAACATTGGCGG
CAAGCAAGCGCTCGAAACGGTGCAGCGGCTGTTGCCGGTGCTGTGCCAGGACCATGGCCTGACCCCGGAC
CAAGTGGTGGCTATCGCCAGCAACAATGGCGGCAAGCAAGCGCTCGAAACGGTGCAGCGGCTGTTGCCGG
TGCTGTGCCAGGACCATGGCCTCACACCCGATCAGGTCGTGGCTATCGCCAGCAACATTGGCGGCAAGCA
AGCGCTCGAAACGGTGCAGCGGCTGTTGCCGGTGCTGTGCCAGGACCATGGCCTGACCCCGGACCAAGTG
GTGGCTATCGCCAGCAACAATGGCGGCAAGCAAGCGCTCGAAACGGTGCAGCGGCTGTTGCCGGTGCTGT
GCCAGGACCATGGCCTGACCCCGGACCAAGTGGTGGCTATCGCCAGCAACAATGGCGGCAAGCAAGCGCT
CGAAACGGTGCAGCGGCTGTTGCCGGTGCTGTGCCAGGACCATGGCCTGACCCCGGACCAAGTGGTGGCT
ATCGCCAGCAACAATGGCGGCAAGCAAGCGCTCGAAACGGTGCAGCGGCTGTTGCCGGTGCTGTGCCAGG
ACCATGGCCTGACCCCGGACCAAGTGGTGGCTATCGCCAGCAACAATGGCGGCAAGCAAGCGCTCGAAAC
GGTGCAGCGGCTGTTGCCGGTGCTGTGCCAGGACCATGGCCTGACCCCGGACCAAGTGGTGGCTATCGCC
AGCAACAATGGCGGCAAGCAAGCGCTCGAAACGGTGCAGCGGCTGTTGCCGGTGCTGTGCCAGGACCATG
GCCTGACCCCGGACCAAGTGGTGGCTATCGCCAGCAACATTGGCGGCAAGCAAGCGCTCGAAACGGTGCA
GCGGCTGTTGCCGGTGCTGTGCCAGGACCATGGCCTGACCCCGGACCAAGTGGTGGCTATCGCCAGCAAC
ATTGGCGGCAAGCAAGCGCTCGAAACGGTGCAGCGGCTGTTGCCGGTGCTGTGCCAGGACCATGGCCTGA
CCCCGGACCAAGTGGTGGCTATCGCCAGCAACATTGGCGGCAAGCAAGCGCTCGAAAGCATTGTGGCCCA
GCTGAGCCGGCCTGATCCGGCGTTGGCCGCGTTGACCAACGATCACCTGGTGGCCCTGGCCTGCCTGGGC
GGTCGTCCGGCCCTGGATGCGGTGAAGAAAGGCCTGGGTGGATCCGGCAGCTACGCCCTGGGTCCGTATC
AGATTAGCGCCCCGCAGCTGCCAGCTTACAATGGTCAGACCGTGGGTACCTTCTACTATGTGAACGACGC
GGGCGGTCTGGAGAGCAAGGTGTTTAGCAGCGGCGGTCCAACCCCGTACCCAAACTATGCCAATGCCGGT
CATGTGGAGGGTCAGAGCGCCCTGTTCATGCGTGATAACGGCATCAGCGAGGGTCTGGTGTTCCACAACA
ACCCGGAAGGCACCTGCGGTTTTTGCGTGAACATGACCGAGACCCTGCTGCCGGAAAACGCGAAAATGAC
CGTGGTGCCGCCGGAAGGTTCTGGCGGCTCAACTAATCTGAGCGACATCATTGAGAAGGAGACTGGGAAA
CAGCTGGTCATTCAGGAGTCCATCCTGATGCTGCCTGAGGAGGTGGAGGAAGTGATCGGCAACAAGCCAG
AGTCTGACATCCTGGTGCACACCGCCTACGACGAGTCCACAGATGAGAATGTGATGCTGCTGACCTCTGA
CGCCCCCGAGTATAAGCCTTGGGCCCTGGTCATCCAGGATTCTAACGGCGAGAATAAGATCAAGATGCTG
TGATAAGGGGTCTTTGTCCTCTGTACTGTCTCTCTCCTTGCCCCTAACCCAAAAAGCTTCATTTTTCTGT
GTAGGCTGCACAAGAGCCTTGATTGAAGATATATTCTTTCTGAACAGTATTTAAGGTTTCCAATAAAATG
TACACCCCTCAGAACTTCTGAGGCGGAAAGAACCAGCTGGGGCTCTAGGGGGTATCCCC
[124 nt withheld, positions 3980-4103]
C
[91 nt withheld, positions 4105-4195]
A
[49 nt withheld, positions 4197-4245]
CCTTTGACGTTGGAGTCCACGTTCTTT
[37 nt withheld, positions 4273-4309]
ACCCTATCTCGGTCTATTCTTTTGATTTATAAGGGATTTTGCCGATTTCGGCCTATTGGTTAAAAAATGA
GCTGATTTAACAAAAATTTAACGCGAATTAATTCTGTGGAATGTGTGTCAGTTAGGGTGTGGAAAGTCCC
CAGGCTCCCCAGCAGGCAGAAGTATGCAAAGCATGCATCTCAATTAGTCAGCAACCAGGTGTGGAAAGTC
CCCAGGCTCCCCAGCAGGCAGAAGTATGCAAAGCATGCATCTCAATTAGTCAGCAACCATAGTCCCGCCC
CTAACTCCGCCCATCCCGCCCCTAACTCCGCCCAGTTCCGCCCATTCTCCGCCCCATGGCTGACTAATTT
TTTTTATTTATGCAGAGGCCGAGGCCGCCTCTGCCTCTGAGCTATTCCAGAAGTAGTGAGGAGGCTTTTT
TGGAGGCCTAGGCTTTTGCAAAAAGCTCCCGGGAGCTTGTATATCCATTTTCGGATCTGATCAGCACGTG
TTGACAATTAATCATCGGCATAGTATATCGGCATAGTATAATACGACAAGGTGAGGAACTAAACCATGGC
CAAGCCTTTGTCTCAAGAAGAATCCACCCTCATTGAAAGAGCAACGGCTACAATCAACAGCATCCCCATC
TCTGAAGACTACAGCGTCGCCAGCGCAGCTCTCTCTAGCGACGGCCGCATCTTCACTGGTGTCAATGTAT
ATCATTTTACTGGGGGACCTTGTGCAGAACTCGTGGTGCTGGGCACTGCTGCTGCTGCGGCAGCTGGCAA
CCTGACTTGTATCGTCGCGATCGGAAATGAGAACAGGGGCATCTTGAGCCCCTGCGGACGGTGCCGACAG
GTGCTTCTCGATCTGCATCCTGGGATCAAAGCCATAGTGAAGGACAGTGATGGACAGCCGACGGCAGTTG
GGATTCGTGAATTGCTGCCCTCTGGTTATGTGTGGGAGGGCTAAGCACTTCGTGGCCGAGGAGCAGGACT
GACACGTGCTACGAGATTTCGATTCCACCGCCGCCTTCTATGAAAGGTTGGGCTTCGGAATCGTTTTCCG
GGACGCCGGCTGGATGATCCTCCAGCGCGGGGATCTCATGCTGGAGTTCTTCGCCCACCCCAACTTGTTT
ATTGCAGCTTATAATGGTTACAAATAAAGCAATAGCATCACAAATTTCACAAATAAAGCATTTTTTTCAC
TGCATTCTAGTTGTGGTTTGTCCAAACTCATCAATGTATCTTATCATGTCTGTATACCGTCGACCTCTAG
CTAGAGCTTGGCGTAATCATGGTCATAGCTGTTTCCTGTGTGAAATTGTTATCCGCTCACAATTCCACAC
AACATACGAGCCGGAAGCATAAAGTGTAAAGCCTGGGGTGCCTAATGAGTGAGCTAACTCACATTAATTG
CGTTGCGCTCACTGCCCGCTTTCCAGTCGGGAAACCTGTCGTGCCAGCTGCATTAATGAATCGGCCAACG
CGCGGGGAGAGGCGGTTTGCGTATTGGGCGCTCTTCCGCTTCCTCGCTCACTGACTCGCTGCGCTCGGTC
GTTCGGCTGCGGCGAGCGGTATCAGCTCACTCAAAGGCGGTAATACGGTTATCCACAGAATCAGGGGATA
ACGCAGGAAAGAACATGTGAGCAAAAGGCCAGCAAAAGGCCAGGAACCGTAAAAAGGCCGCGTTGCTGGC
GTTTTTCCATAGGCTCCGCCCCCCTGACGAGCATCACAAAAATCGACGCTCAAGTCAGAGGTGGCGAAAC
CCGACAGGACTATAAAGATACCAGGCGTTTCCCCCTGGAAGCTCCCTCGTGCGCTCTCCTGTTCCGACCC
TGCCGCTTACCGGATACCTGTCCGCCTTTCTCCCTTCGGGAAGCGTGGCGCTTTCTCATAGCTCACGCTG
TAGGTATCTCAGTTCGGTGTAGGTCGTTCGCTCCAAGCTGGGCTGTGTGCACGAACCCCCCGTTCAGCCC
GACCGCTGCGCCTTATCCGGTAACTATCGTCTTGAGTCCAACCCGGTAAGACACGACTTATCGCCACTGG
CAGCAGCCACTGGTAACAGGATTAGCAGAGCGAGGTATGTAGGCGGTGCTACAGAGTTCTTGAAGTGGTG
GCCTAACTACGGCTACACTAGAAGAACAGTATTTGGTATCTGCGCTCTGCTGAAGCCAGTTACCTTCGGA
AAAAGAGTTGGTAGCTCTTGATCCGGCAAACAAACCACCGCTGGTAGCGGTGGTTTTTTTGTTTGCAAGC
AGCAGATTACGCGCAGAAAAAAAGGATCTCAAGAAGATCCTTTGATCTTTTCTACGGGGTCTGACGCTCA
GTGGAACGAAAACTCACGTTAAGGGATTTTGGTCATGAGATTATCAAAAAGGATCTTCACCTAGATCCTT
TTAAATTAAAAATGAAGTTTTAAATCAATCTAAAGTATATATGAGTAAACTTGGTCTGACAGTTACCAAT
GTTTAATCAGTGAGGCACCTATCTCAGCGATCTGTCTATTTCGTTCATCCATAGTTGCCTGACTCCCCGT
CGTGTAGATAACTACGATACGGGAGGGCTTACCATCTGGCCCCAGTGCTGCAATGATACCGCGAGACCCA
CGCTCACCGGCTCCAGATTTATCAGCAATAAACCAGCCAGCCGGAAGGGCCGAGCGCAGAAGTGGTCCTG
CAACTTTATCCGCCTCCATCCAGTCTATTAATTGTTGCCGGGAAGCTAGAGTAAGTAGTTCGCCAGTTAA
TAGTTTGCGCAACGTTGTTGCCATTGCTACAGGCATCGTGGTGTCACGCTCGTCGTTTGGTATGGCTTCA
TTCAGCTCCGGTTCCCAACGATCAAGGCGAGTTACATGATCCCCCATGTTGTGCAAAAAAGCGGTTAGCT
CCTTCGGTCCTCCGATCGTTGTCAGAAGTAAGTTGGCCGCAGTGTTATCACTCATGGTTATGGCAGCACT
GCATAATTCTCTTACTGTCATGCCATCCGTAAGATGCTTTTCTGTGACTGGTGAGTACTCAACCAAGTCA
TTCTGAGAATAGTGTATGCGGCGACCGAGTTGCTCTTGCCCGGCGTCAATACGGGATAATACCGCGCCAC
ATAGCAGAACTTTAAAAGTGCTCATCATTGGAAAACGTTCTTCGGGGCGAAAACTCTCAAGGATCTTACC
GCTGTTGAGATCCAGTTCGATGTAACCCACTCGTGCACCCAACTGATCTTCAGCATCTTTTACTTTCACC
AGCGTTTCTGGGTGAGCAAAAACAGGAAGGCAAAATGCCGCAAAAAAGGGAATAAGGGCGACACGGAAAT
GTTGAATACTCATACTCTTCCTTTTTCAATATTATTGAAGCATTTATCAGGGTTATTGTCTCATGAGCGG
ATACATATTTGAATGTATTTAGAAAAATAAACAAATAGGGGTTCCGCGCACATTTCCCCGAAAAGTGCCA
CCTGACGTC
