>Addgene plasmid #221955 | ATP6 alphaDdCBE A2 | depositor partial sequence | sequence record 434617 | Partial
ATGGCCTCCGTTCTGACCCCGCTGCTGCTGCGTGGCCTGACCGGCTCCGCTCGTCGTCTGCCAGTTCCGC
GTGCGAAAATCCATTCCCTGGACTACAAAGACCATGACGGTGATTATAAAGATCATGACATCGATTACAA
GGATGACGATGACAAGATGGACATCGCGGATCTGCGTACCCTGGGTTACAGCCAGCAGCAGCAGGAGAAG
ATCAAGCCAAAGGTGCGCAGCACCGTGGCCCAGCACCATGAAGCTCTGGTGGGTCACGGCTTCACCCACG
CGCACATCGTGGCTCTGAGCCAGCACCCAGCCGCGCTGGGTACCGTGGCCGTGAAATATCAGGACATGAT
TGCTGCCCTGCCAGAGGCTACCCATGAAGCGATTGTGGGTGTGGGCAAGAGAGGAGCCGGTGCTCGTGCG
CTGGAGGCCCTGCTGACCGTGGCCGGTGAACTGCGTGGCCCGCCGCTGCAGCTGGATACCGGCCAGCTGC
TGAAAATCGCGAAACGTGGCGGTGTGACCGCTGTGGAAGCTGTGCATGCCTGGCGTAATGCTCTGACCGG
TGCCCCCCTGAACCTGACCCCGGACCAAGTGGTGGCTATCGCCAGCAACGGTGGCGGCAAGCAAGCGCTC
GAAACGGTGCAGCGGCTGTTGCCGGTGCTGTGCCAGGACCATGGCCTGACTCCGGACCAAGTGGTGGCTA
TCGCCAGCCACGATGGCGGCAAGCAAGCGCTCGAAACGGTGCAGCGGCTGTTGCCGGTGCTGTGCCAGGA
CCATGGCCTGACCCCGGACCAAGTGGTGGCTATCGCCAGCAACATTGGCGGCAAGCAAGCGCTCGAAACG
GTGCAGCGGCTGTTGCCGGTGCTGTGCCAGGACCATGGCCTGACCCCGGACCAAGTGGTGGCTATCGCCA
GCAACATTGGCGGCAAGCAAGCGCTCGAAACGGTGCAGCGGCTGTTGCCGGTGCTGTGCCAGGACCATGG
CCTGACCCCGGACCAAGTGGTGGCTATCGCCAGCAACGGTGGCGGCAAGCAAGCGCTCGAAACGGTGCAG
CGGCTGTTGCCGGTGCTGTGCCAGGACCATGGCCTGACCCCGGACCAAGTGGTGGCTATCGCCAGCAACA
TTGGCGGCAAGCAAGCGCTCGAAACGGTGCAGCGGCTGTTGCCGGTGCTGTGCCAGGACCATGGCCTGAC
CCCGGACCAAGTGGTGGCTATCGCCAGCAACAATGGCGGCAAGCAAGCGCTCGAAACGGTGCAGCGGCTG
TTGCCGGTGCTGTGCCAGGACCATGGCCTCACACCCGATCAGGTCGTGGCTATCGCCAGCAACATTGGCG
GCAAGCAAGCGCTCGAAACGGTGCAGCGGCTGTTGCCGGTGCTGTGCCAGGACCATGGCCTGACCCCGGA
CCAAGTGGTGGCTATCGCCAGCAACAATGGCGGCAAGCAAGCGCTCGAAACGGTGCAGCGGCTGTTGCCG
GTGCTGTGCCAGGACCATGGCCTGACCCCGGACCAAGTGGTGGCTATCGCCAGCAACAATGGCGGCAAGC
AAGCGCTCGAAACGGTGCAGCGGCTGTTGCCGGTGCTGTGCCAGGACCATGGCCTGACCCCGGACCAAGT
GGTGGCTATCGCCAGCAACAATGGCGGCAAGCAAGCGCTCGAAACGGTGCAGCGGCTGTTGCCGGTGCTG
TGCCAGGACCATGGCCTGACCCCGGACCAAGTGGTGGCTATCGCCAGCAACAATGGCGGCAAGCAAGCGC
TCGAAACGGTGCAGCGGCTGTTGCCGGTGCTGTGCCAGGACCATGGCCTGACCCCGGACCAAGTGGTGGC
TATCGCCAGCAACAATGGCGGCAAGCAAGCGCTCGAAACGGTGCAGCGGCTGTTGCCGGTGCTGTGCCAG
GACCATGGCCTGACCCCGGACCAAGTGGTGGCTATCGCCAGCAACATTGGCGGCAAGCAAGCGCTCGAAA
CGGTGCAGCGGCTGTTGCCGGTGCTGTGCCAGGACCATGGCCTGACCCCGGACCAAGTGGTGGCTATCGC
CAGCAACATTGGCGGCAAGCAAGCGCTCGAAACGGTGCAGCGGCTGTTGCCGGTGCTGTGCCAGGACCAT
GGCCTGACCCCGGACCAAGTGGTGGCTATCGCCAGCAACATTGGCGGCAAGCAAGCGCTCGAAAGCATTG
TGGCCCAGCTGAGCCGGCCTGATCCGGCGTTGGCCGCGTTGACCAACGATCACCTGGTGGCCCTGGCCTG
CCTGGGCGGTCGTCCGGCCCTGGATGCGGTGAAGAAAGGCCTGGGTGGATCCGGCAGCTACGCCCTGGGT
CCGTATCAGATTAGCGCCCCGCAGCTGCCAGCTTACAATGGTCAGACCGTGGGTACCTTCTACTATGTGA
ACGACGCGGGCGGTCTGGAGAGCAAGGTGTTTAGCAGCGGCGGTCCAACCCCGTACCCAAACTATGCCAA
TGCCGGTCATGTGGAGGGTCAGAGCGCCCTGTTCATGCGTGATAACGGCATCAGCGAGGGTCTGGTGTTC
CACAACAACCCGGAAGGCACCTGCGGTTTTTGCGTGAACATGACCGAGACCCTGCTGCCGGAAAACGCGA
AAATGACCGTGGTGCCGCCGGAAGGTTCTGGCGGCTCAACTAATCTGAGCGACATCATTGAGAAGGAGAC
TGGGAAACAGCTGGTCATTCAGGAGTCCATCCTGATGCTGCCTGAGGAGGTGGAGGAAGTGATCGGCAAC
AAGCCAGAGTCTGACATCCTGGTGCACACCGCCTACGACGAGTCCACAGATGAGAATGTGATGCTGCTGA
CCTCTGACGCCCCCGAGTATAAGCCTTGGGCCCTGGTCATCCAGGATTCTAACGGCGAGAATAAGATCAA
GATGCTGTGATAAGGGGTCTTTGTCCTCTGTACTGTCTCTCTCCTTGCCCCTAACCCAAAAAGCTTCATT
TTTCTGTGTAGGCTGCACAAGAGCCTTGATTGAAGATATATTCTTTCTGAACAGTATTTAAGGTTTCCAA
TAAAATGTACACCCCTCAGAA
